>Addgene plasmid #29224 | pEMS1428 | addgene partial sequence | sequence record 39607 | EGFP-N 5'-CGTCGCCGTCCAGCTCGACCAG-3'
AAGGGGGTGGGAGCAGGGGGAGGGGACGGGGGCTTGGGGGGAGACGAAGAAGAGGTAACCGTTGAAAGCT
CGTCTCCCCAAGGGTGAAAGGAAGCCTCCCTCGGGTTCGAGTGATTCGGGGTGGATTTTTTTCCCGAGGG
GGGCGGGGGGGCCCCGAGGGAGGGGGGTGGGGGGGCCAAGGAATGCGGCTCCGTGTACGGGAGCTGGCGC
GGGGGAGAGAGACGCCGACTCCCCCCACCGACCCTCTCGCCCCGCGGAGGGATACGGCTCGTCACTTCCG
CCCTCCCCTTTTTCACGGCCTCCCAATTGGTCGGAGCGCGCTGCACGTCATGGGCTCATCCAAACCCCTG
CCCGGGCTTCTTTTCTAGTCAAGTTTGGCTGGGCCTG
