>Addgene plasmid #29224 | pEMS1428 | addgene partial sequence | sequence record 39761 | pEMS1307-fwd 5'-ccgcacgtctaagaaaccat-3'
TCGAGCTCCTAGGCCGGCCCAGTGCCTGGCTGACTCAGTTGTCATGGCCAGTTCTCATCTGAACACCTGC
ATGTCTTAGAACACATCAGCACTGCTCTTGTATTACTCCCCAGCAGTTTCACATATACTGTGCTCAGCTA
TCACATCATATCAGTAAGAAAGTACACTCTTAGAGTCAGTAGGGGTCTGGCATGTTGTATCTCTCAGAAC
CCTGTTAATTAATTCTCTAAAGTCTTCAATCTAAGGAAACAGCTCAGTAAATCTCTTCAACAAGTTTCCA
CCATTTAGCTGTCTGACAGCATTAAAATAAACTAGATCTTCATGTTCTGCTTCAGCCTTTTCCAAACATA
CTAAAAACTGAATATGGCCAAGGGCAGACACACAAGAAACCCAGTCTCAATGCCTCCATCAAATCATGTG
ATTTGCAGAGCTCCCAGCACACATTTTCCTAATGAATGATGTAATGGAAGCTGGGGCCCCCTAATCGCTT
TTGACGTGAATAACTTGAA
