[The description below was written by a language model from this plasmid's Addgene catalogue record.]
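Description:
pEMS1428 is a Pleiades Promoter Project plasmid built on the pEMS1306 backbone, a large vector of about 16.5 kb without its insert. It is maintained in E. coli as a high-copy plasmid under ampicillin selection. The record includes no feature table, so the origin of replication and any other backbone elements, including anything related to delivery into mammalian cells or mice, are not stated here.

The payload is Ple168, a human MiniPromoter of roughly 4 kb derived from regulatory sequence of POGZ (pogo transposable element with ZNF domain). It was cloned by restriction digestion between FseI and AscI sites; whether these sites survived cloning is not recorded. The backbone supplies an EGFP-NLS reporter downstream of the insertion site. Although the catalogue lists this as a C-terminal tag, the insert is a promoter element rather than a coding sequence, so the arrangement is best read as Ple168 driving transcription of a nuclear-localised green fluorescent protein. Nuclear localisation concentrates the signal in cell nuclei, which makes individual expressing cells easier to identify in tissue.

The construct belongs to a collection of compact human promoters designed and tested for their ability to direct selective gene expression in specific brain regions and cell types. For this particular design the outcome was negative: eGFP reporter expression was not detected in the brain or the eye. pEMS1428 is therefore mainly useful as a documented non-expressing MiniPromoter design, for example as a reference point when evaluating or redesigning POGZ-based regulatory elements, rather than as a working tool for driving expression in neural tissue.
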