Addgene plasmid #29224: pEMS1428
Purpose: Expression of the eGFP reporter gene was not detected in the brain and eye.
Depositing lab: Elizabeth Simpson. Depositing organization: University of British Columbia. Publication: A regulatory toolbox of MiniPromoters to drive selective expression in the brain. Portales-Casamar E, Swanson DJ, Liu L, de Leeuw CN, Banks KG, Ho Sui SJ, Fulton DL, Ali J, Amirabbasi M, Arenillas DJ, Babyak N, Black SF, Bonaguro RJ, Brauer E, Candido TR, Castellarin M, Chen J, Chen Y, Cheng JC, Chopra V, Docking TR, Dreolini L, D'Souza CA, Flynn EK, Glenn R, Hatakka K, Hearty TG, Imanian B, Jiang S, Khorasan-zadeh S, Komljenovic I, Laprise S, Liao NY, Lim JS, Lithwick S, Liu F, Liu J, Lu M, McConechy M, McLeod AJ, Milisavljevic M, Mis J, O'Connor K, Palma B, Palmquist DL, Schmouth JF, Swanson MI, Tam B, Ticoll A, Turner JL, Varhol R, Vermeulen J, Watkins RF, Wilson G, Wong BK, Wong SH, Wong TY, Yang GS, Ypsilanti AR, Jones SJ, Holt RA, Goldowitz D, Wasserman WW, Simpson EM. Proc Natl Acad Sci U S A. 2010 Sep 21. 107(38):16589-94. 10.1073/pnas.1009158107 PubMed 20807748.
Backbone
  Vector backbone: pEMS1306
  Backbone size w/o insert (bp): 16454
  Vector type: Pleiades Promoter Project [sic, Pleaides Plieades]
Growth in bacteria
  Bacterial resistance: Ampicillin, 100 μg/mL
  Growth temperature: 37°C
  Growth strain: DH5alpha
  Growth instructions: DH10B
  Copy number: High Copy
Gene/Insert
  Gene/Insert name: Ple168 (alt names: POGZ; Pogo transposable element with ZNF domain)
  Species: H. sapiens (human)
  Insert size (bp): 4000
  Entrez Gene: POGZ (a.k.a. MRD37, WHSUS, ZNF280E, ZNF635, ZNF635m)
  Tag / fusion protein: EGFP-NLS (C terminal on backbone)
  Cloning method: Restriction Enzyme; 5′ cloning site FseI (unknown if destroyed); 3′ cloning site AscI (unknown if destroyed)
  Sequencing primers: 5′ Unknown
Terms and licenses: Academic/Nonprofit Terms; Industry Terms: Not Available to Industry
How to cite: pEMS1428 was a gift from Elizabeth Simpson (Addgene plasmid # 29224 ; http://n2t.net/addgene:29224 ; RRID:Addgene_29224)
